Addgene plasmid #81398: pDONR223_HRH4_p.S115L
Purpose: Gateway Donor vector containing HRH4 , part of the Target Accelerator Plasmid Collection.
Depositing lab: Jesse Boehm & William Hahn & David Root. Depositing organization: Broad Institute. Publication: Systematic Functional Interrogation of Rare Cancer Variants Identifies Oncogenic Alleles. Kim E, Ilic N, Shrestha Y, Zou L, Kamburov A, Zhu C, Yang X, Lubonja R, Tran N, Nguyen C, Lawrence MS, Piccioni F, Bagul M, Doench JG, Chouinard CR, Wu X, Hogstrom L, Natoli T, Tamayo P, Horn H, Corsello SM, Lage K, Root DE, Subramanian A, Golub TR, Getz G, Boehm JS, Hahn WC. Cancer Discov. 2016 Jul;6(7):714-26. doi: 10.1158/2159-8290.CD-16-0160. Epub 2016 May 4. PubMed 27147599.
Backbone
  Vector backbone: pDONR223
  Backbone manufacturer: Invitrogen
  Backbone size w/o insert (bp): 2790
  Vector type: Gateway Entry vector
Growth in bacteria
  Bacterial resistance: Spectinomycin, 50 μg/mL
  Growth temperature: 37°C
  Growth strain: DH5alpha
  Copy number: High Copy
Gene/Insert
  Gene/Insert name: HRH4
  Species: H. sapiens (human)
  Mutation: S115L
  GenBank ID: NM_021624.3
  Entrez Gene: HRH4 (a.k.a. AXOR35, BG26, GPCR105, GPRv53, H4, H4R, HH4R)
  Promoter: None
  Cloning method: Gateway Cloning
  Sequencing primers: 5′ M13pUC-fwd; 3′ M13-Rev
Terms and licenses: Academic/Nonprofit Terms; Industry Terms: Not Available to Industry
Depositor comments: Open state: NO stop codon immediately follows insert
How to cite: pDONR223_HRH4_p.S115L was a gift from Jesse Boehm & William Hahn & David Root (Addgene plasmid # 81398 ; http://n2t.net/addgene:81398 ; RRID:Addgene_81398)
