[The description below was written by a language model from this plasmid's Addgene catalogue record and pLannotate feature annotations shown in this document.]
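Description:
pDONR223_HRH4_p.S115L is a Gateway entry clone built in the Invitrogen pDONR223 backbone, carrying the human HRH4 open reading frame with an S115L missense substitution. HRH4 encodes the histamine H4 receptor, a G-protein-coupled receptor noted for constitutive activity. The plasmid is maintained in E. coli through a high-copy ColE1/pUC-type origin and is selected with spectinomycin via the aadA (SmR) aminoglycoside adenylyltransferase gene, which appears to be driven by a class 1 integron Pc promoter fragment located upstream. Small annotated remnants of lacZα, lacI and a gentamicin resistance gene are backbone fragments rather than functional parts, and rrnB T1 and T2 terminators help insulate the cloning region from read-through transcription.

In the 3,963 nt sequenced record, the HRH4 coding sequence is flanked on both sides by attL recombination sites in opposite orientations. The annotation tool labels both as an attL variant, and they serve as the substrates for an LR Clonase reaction. The record lists no promoter for the insert, so the receptor is not meant to be expressed from this plasmid; a T7 promoter sits outside the attL-flanked cassette, pointing back toward the insert on the opposite strand. The ORF is in the "open" configuration, with no stop codon immediately after the insert, so it can be transferred into destination vectors that add a C-terminal tag or fusion partner. The clone belongs to the Target Accelerator Plasmid Collection, a resource of wild-type and mutant alleles made for systematic functional testing of rare cancer-associated variants. Its typical use is as a shuttle source for moving this variant into expression vectors.
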