Features (pLannotate 1.2.2; 12 found; start..end, strand, type, name):
     38..74      -  CDS            lacZα (fragment): LacZα fragment of β-galactosidase; lacZ fragment
     91..186     +  protein_bind   attL3: mutant version of attL; recombination site for the Gateway® LR reaction LR Clonase™
    192..1361    +  CDS            HRH4: HRH4_HUMAN - Also known as GPCR105. Experimental evidence at protein level: Swiss-Prot protein existence level 1. The H4 subclass of histamine receptors could mediate the histamine signals in peripheral tissues. Displays a significant level of constitutive activity (spontaneous activity in the absence of agonist). From Homo sapiens (Human).
   1366..1461    -  protein_bind   attL3: mutant version of attL; recombination site for the Gateway® LR reaction LR Clonase™
   1480..1498    -  promoter       T7 promoter: promoter for bacteriophage T7 RNA polymerase
   1688..1711    +  promoter       Pc promoter (fragment): intI1 (promoter lies within the coding sequence); class 1 integron promoter
   1887..1943    +  CDS            GmR (fragment): gentamycin acetyltransferase; aacC1; confers resistance to gentamycin
   1950..2741    +  CDS            SmR: aminoglycoside adenylyltransferase (Murphy, 1985); aadA; confers resistance to spectinomycin and streptomycin
   2834..3422    +  rep_origin     ori: high-copy-number ColE1/pMB1/pBR322/pUC origin of replication
   3605..3697    +  CDS            lacI (fragment): lac repressor; lacI; The lac repressor binds to the lac operator to inhibit transcription in E. coli. This inhibition can be relieved by adding lactose or isopropyl-β-D-thiogalactopyranoside (IPTG).
   3752..3779    -  terminator     rrnB T2 terminator: transcription terminator T2 from the E. coli rrnB gene
   3911..3954    +  terminator     rrnB T1 terminator: Escherichia coli rrnB; transcription terminator T1 from the E. coli rrnB gene
>Addgene plasmid #81398 | pDONR223_HRH4_p.S115L | addgene full sequence | sequence record 167778 | Addgene NGS Result
GGCAGTTCCCTACTCTCGCGTTAACGCTAGCATGGATGTTTTCCCAGTCACGACGTTGTAAAACGACGGC
CAGTCTTAAGCTCGGGCCCCAAATAATGATTTTATTTTGACTGATAGTGACCTGTTCGTTGCAACAAATT
GATGAGCAATGCTTTTTTATAATGCCAACTTTGTACAAAAAAGTTGGCACCATGCCAGATACTAATAGCA
CAATCAATTTATCACTAAGCACTCGTGTTACTTTAGCATTTTTTATGTCCTTAGTAGCTTTTGCTATAAT
GCTAGGAAATGCTTTGGTCATTTTAGCTTTTGTGGTGGACAAAAACCTTAGACATCGAAGTAGTTATTTT
TTTCTTAACTTGGCCATCTCTGACTTCTTTGTGGGTGTGATCTCCATTCCTTTGTACATCCCTCACACGC
TGTTCGAATGGGATTTTGGAAAGGAAATCTGTGTATTTTGGCTCACTACTGACTATCTGTTATGTACAGC
ATCTGTATATAACATTGTCCTCATCAGCTATGATCGATACCTGTTAGTCTCAAATGCTGTGTCTTATAGA
ACTCAACATACTGGGGTCTTGAAGATTGTTACTCTGATGGTGGCCGTTTGGGTGCTGGCCTTCTTAGTGA
ATGGGCCAATGATTCTAGTTTCAGAGTCTTGGAAGGATGAAGGTAGTGAATGTGAACCTGGATTTTTTTC
GGAATGGTACATCCTTGCCATCACATCATTCTTGGAATTCGTGATCCCAGTCATCTTAGTCGCTTATTTC
AACATGAATATTTATTGGAGCCTGTGGAAGCGTGATCATCTCAGTAGGTGCCAAAGCCATCCTGGACTGA
CTGCTGTCTCTTCCAACATCTGTGGACACTCATTCAGAGGTAGACTATCTTCAAGGAGATCTCTTTCTGC
ATCGACAGAAGTTCCTGCATCCTTTCATTCAGAGAGACAGAGGAGAAAGAGTAGTCTCATGTTTTCCTCA
AGAACCAAGATGAATAGCAATACAATTGCTTCCAAAATGGGTTCCTTCTCCCAATCAGATTCTGTAGCTC
TTCACCAAAGGGAACATGTTGAACTGCTTAGAGCCAGGAGATTAGCCAAGTCACTGGCCATTCTCTTAGG
GGTTTTTGCTGTTTGCTGGGCTCCATATTCTCTGTTCACAATTGTCCTTTCATTTTATTCCTCAGCAACA
GGTCCTAAATCAGTTTGGTATAGAATTGCATTTTGGCTTCAGTGGTTCAATTCCTTTGTCAATCCTCTTT
TGTATCCATTGTGTCACAAGCGCTTTCAAAAGGCTTTCTTGAAAATATTTTGTATAAAAAAGCAACCTCT
ACCATCACAACACAGTCGGTCAGTATCTTCTTTGCCAACTTTCTTGTACAAAGTTGGCATTATAAGAAAG
CATTGCTTATCAATTTGTTGCAACGAACAGGTCACTATCAGTCAAAATAAAATCATTATTTGCCATCCAG
CTGATATCCCCTATAGTGAGTCGTATTACATGGTCATAGCTGTTTCCTGGCAGCTCTGGCCCGTGTCTCA
AAATCTCTGATGTTACATTGCACAAGATAAAAATATATCATCATGCCTCCTCTAGACCAGCCAGGACAGA
AATGCCTCGACTTCGCTGCTACCCAAGGTTGCCGGGTGACGCACACCGTGGAAACGGATGAAGGCACGAA
CCCAGTGGACATAAGCCTGTTCGGTTCGTAAGCTGTAATGCAAGTAGCGTATGCGCTCACGCAACTGGTC
CAGAACCTTGACCGAACGCAGCGGTGGTAACGGCGCAGTGGCGGTTTTCATGGCTTGTTATGACTGTTTT
TTTGGGGTACAGTCTATGCCTCGGGCATCCAAGCAGCAAGCGCGTTACGCCGTGGGTCGATGTTTGATGT
TATGGAGCAGCAACGATGTTACGCAGCAGGGCAGTCGCCCTAAAACAAAGTTAAACATTATGAGGGAAGC
GGTGATCGCCGAAGTATCGACTCAACTATCAGAGGTAGTTGGCGTCATCGAGCGCCATCTCGAACCGACG
TTGCTGGCCGTACATTTGTACGGCTCCGCAGTGGATGGCGGCCTGAAGCCACACAGTGATATTGATTTGC
TGGTTACGGTGACCGTAAGGCTTGATGAAACAACGCGGCGAGCTTTGATCAACGACCTTTTGGAAACTTC
GGCTTCCCCTGGAGAGAGCGAGATTCTCCGCGCTGTAGAAGTCACCATTGTTGTGCACGACGACATCATT
CCGTGGCGTTATCCAGCTAAGCGCGAACTGCAATTTGGAGAATGGCAGCGCAATGACATTCTTGCAGGTA
TCTTCGAGCCAGCCACGATCGACATTGATCTGGCTATCTTGCTGACAAAAGCAAGAGAACATAGCGTTGC
CTTGGTAGGTCCAGCGGCGGAGGAACTCTTTGATCCGGTTCCTGAACAGGATCTATTTGAGGCGCTAAAT
GAAACCTTAACGCTATGGAACTCGCCGCCCGACTGGGCTGGCGATGAGCGAAATGTAGTGCTTACGTTGT
CCCGCATTTGGTACAGCGCAGTAACCGGCAAAATCGCGCCGAAGGATGTCGCTGCCGACTGGGCAATGGA
GCGCCTGCCGGCCCAGTATCAGCCCGTCATACTTGAAGCTAGACAGGCTTATCTTGGACAAGAAGAAGAT
CGCTTGGCCTCGCGCGCAGATCAGTTGGAAGAATTTGTCCACTACGTGAAAGGCGAGATCACCAAGGTAG
TCGGCAAATAACCCTCGAGCCACCCATGACCAAAATCCCTTAACGTGAGTTACGCGTCGTTCCACTGAGC
GTCAGACCCCGTAGAAAAGATCAAAGGATCTTCTTGAGATCCTTTTTTTCTGCGCGTAATCTGCTGCTTG
CAAACAAAAAAACCACCGCTACCAGCGGTGGTTTGTTTGCCGGATCAAGAGCTACCAACTCTTTTTCCGA
AGGTAACTGGCTTCAGCAGAGCGCAGATACCAAATACTGTTCTTCTAGTGTAGCCGTAGTTAGGCCACCA
CTTCAAGAACTCTGTAGCACCGCCTACATACCTCGCTCTGCTAATCCTGTTACCAGTGGCTGCTGCCAGT
GGCGATAAGTCGTGTCTTACCGGGTTGGACTCAAGACGATAGTTACCGGATAAGGCGCAGCGGTCGGGCT
GAACGGGGGGTTCGTGCACACAGCCCAGCTTGGAGCGAACGACCTACACCGAACTGAGATACCTACAGCG
TGAGCTATGAGAAAGCGCCACGCTTCCCGAAGGGAGAAAGGCGGACAGGTATCCGGTAAGCGGCAGGGTC
GGAACAGGAGAGCGCACGAGGGAGCTTCCAGGGGGAAACGCCTGGTATCTTTATAGTCCTGTCGGGTTTC
GCCACCTCTGACTTGAGCGTCGATTTTTGTGATGCTCGTCAGGGGGGCGGAGCCTATGGAAAAACGCCAG
CAACGCGGCCTTTTTACGGTTCCTGGCCTTTTGCTGGCCTTTTGCTCACATGTTCTTTCCTGCGTTATCC
CCTGATTCTGTGGATAACCGTATTACCGCCTTTGAGTGAGCTGATACCGCTCGCCGCAGCCGAACGACCG
AGCGCAGCGAGTCAGTGAGCGAGGAAGCGGAAGAGCGCCCAATACGCAAACCGCCTCTCCCCGCGCGTTG
GCCGATTCATTAATGCAGCTGGCACGACAGGTTTCCCGACTGGAAAGCGGGCAGTGAGCGCAACGCAATT
AATACGCGTACCGCTAGCCAGGAAGAGTTTGTAGAAACGCAAAAAGGCCATCCGTCAGGATGGCCTTCTG
CTTAGTTTGATGCCTGGCAGTTTATGGCGGGCGTCCTGCCCGCCACCCTCCGGGCCGTTGCTTCACAACG
TTCAAATCCGCTCCCGGCGGATTTGTCCTACTCAGGAGAGCGTTCACCGACAAACAACAGATAAAACGAA
AGGCCCAGTCTTCCGACTGAGCCTTTCGTTTTATTTGATGCCT
