>Addgene plasmid #81398 | pDONR223_HRH4_p.S115L | depositor partial sequence | sequence record 154717 | Insert sequence
ATGCCAGATACTAATAGCACAATCAATTTATCACTAAGCACTCGTGTTACTTTAGCATTTTTTATGTCCT
TAGTAGCTTTTGCTATAATGCTAGGAAATGCTTTGGTCATTTTAGCTTTTGTGGTGGACAAAAACCTTAG
ACATCGAAGTAGTTATTTTTTTCTTAACTTGGCCATCTCTGACTTCTTTGTGGGTGTGATCTCCATTCCT
TTGTACATCCCTCACACGCTGTTCGAATGGGATTTTGGAAAGGAAATCTGTGTATTTTGGCTCACTACTG
ACTATCTGTTATGTACAGCATCTGTATATAACATTGTCCTCATCAGCTATGATCGATACCTGTTAGTCTC
AAATGCTGTGTCTTATAGAACTCAACATACTGGGGTCTTGAAGATTGTTACTCTGATGGTGGCCGTTTGG
GTGCTGNCNTTCTTAGTGAATGGGCCAATGATTCTAGTTTCAGAGTCTTGGAAGGATGAAGGTAGTGAAT
GTGAACCTGGATTTTTTTCGGAATGGTACATCCTTGCCATCACATCATTCTTGGAATTCGTGATCCCAGT
CATCTTAGTCGCTTATTTCAACATGAATATTTATTGGAGCCTGTGGAAGCGTGATCATCTCAGTAGGTGC
CAAAGCCATCCTGGACTGACTGCTGTCTCTTCCAACATCTGTGGACACTCATTCAGAGGTAGACTATCTT
CAAGGAGATCTCTTTCTGCATCGACAGAAGTTCCTGCATCCTTTCATTCAGAGAGACAGAGGAGAAAGAG
TAGTCTCATGTTTTCCTCAAGAACCAAGATGAATAGCAATACAATTGCTTCCAAAATGGGTTCCTTCTCC
CAATCAGATTCTGTAGCTCTTCACCAAAGGGAACATGTTGAACTGCTTAGAGCCAGGAGATTAGCCAAGT
CACTGGCCATTCTCTTAGGGGTTTTTGCTGTTTGCTGGGCTCCATATTCTCTGTTCACAATTGTCCTTTC
ATTTTATTCCTCAGCAACAGGTCCTAAATCAGTTTGGTATAGAATTGCATTTTGGCTTCAGTGGTTCAAT
TCCTTTGTCAATCCTCTTTTGTATCCATTGTGTCACAAGCGCTTTCAAAAGGCTTTCTTGAAAATATTTT
GTATAAAAAAGCAACCTCTACCATCACAACACAGTCGGTCAGTATCTTCT
